Addgene plasmid #103748: LSB-hsa-miR-9-3p
Purpose: Used to sense miRNA activity using fluorescence based tools. hsa-miR-9-3p target in 3' UTR of of mKate. miRNA activity can be measured by the repression of mKate2 relative to EBFP2 fluorescent proteins . Plasmid is inherently unstable; please see Depositor Comments
Depositing lab: Ron Weiss. Depositing organization: Massachusetts Institute of Technology. Publication: A mixed antagonistic/synergistic miRNA repression model enables accurate predictions of multi-input miRNA sensor activity. Gam JJ, Babb J, Weiss R. Nat Commun. 2018 Jun 22;9(1):2430. doi: 10.1038/s41467-018-04575-0. PubMed 29934631.
Backbone
  Vector backbone: Low Sensor Backbone (LSB)
  Vector type: Mammalian Expression, Synthetic Biology
Growth in bacteria
  Bacterial resistance: Ampicillin and Kanamycin, 100 & 50 μg/mL
  Growth temperature: 30°C
  Growth strain: NEB Stable
  Copy number: High Copy
Gene/Insert
  Gene/Insert name: hsa-miR-9-3p target
  Species: H. sapiens (human)
  Promoter: EF-1a
  Cloning method: Gibson Cloning
Terms and licenses: Academic/Nonprofit Terms; Industry Terms: Not Available to Industry
Depositor comments: Please note that this plasmid is inherently unstable due to a repeating poly A element. We recommend performing a diagnostic digest on multiple colonies upon receipt. The depositors would like to note the presence of several discrepancies between the depositor sequence and physical plasmid sequence. In particular, the sequences upstream and downstream of the puromycin coding region have 10 bp insertions which do not affect the ability to perform puromycin selection. The sequences for those regions within the physical plasmids are as follows: Upstream of Puro: GAATTCGACCGCCTGTCTCAAGGTGCCACC; Downstream of Puro: GCTTTGAGACTACGCGTGAATTCACTCCTC. Please contact if you are interested in this plasmid prior to placing an order.
How to cite: LSB-hsa-miR-9-3p was a gift from Ron Weiss (Addgene plasmid # 103748 ; http://n2t.net/addgene:103748 ; RRID:Addgene_103748)
