[The description below was written by a language model from this plasmid's Addgene catalogue record and pLannotate feature annotations shown in this document.]
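Description:
LSB-hsa-miR-9-3p is a mammalian expression and synthetic-biology plasmid built on the Low Sensor Backbone (LSB) and designed as a two-colour fluorescent sensor of microRNA activity. It is about 11 kb and is propagated in E. coli from a high-copy ColE1/pUC-type origin. It carries both an ampicillin (β-lactamase) and a kanamycin (aph(3')-Ia) resistance gene, and the record lists dual selection. A puromycin N-acetyltransferase coding sequence followed by a rabbit β-globin poly(A) signal is also present for selection in mammalian cells, although the feature table annotates no promoter directly upstream of it.

The payload consists of two parallel transcription units with the same architecture: a human EF-1α core promoter with its intron A, a fluorescent protein coding sequence flanked by Gateway attB1/attB2 scars (with attB4 upstream of the promoter), and β-globin 3' sequence ending in a β-globin poly(A) signal. The first unit expresses the red protein mKate2, and according to the record a target site for human miR-9-3p lies in its 3' UTR. This short insert, added by Gibson cloning, is not annotated separately in the feature table. The second unit expresses the blue protein EBFP2 without the target and serves as an internal reference for delivery and expression. When miR-9-3p is active in a cell, the mKate2 transcript is repressed, so the drop in mKate2 relative to EBFP2 reports miRNA activity.

The depositor notes that the repeated poly(A) elements make the plasmid inherently unstable. The physical plasmid also differs slightly from the deposited sequence, including 10 bp insertions on either side of the puromycin coding region that are said not to affect selection.
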