Features (pLannotate 1.2.2; 28 found; start..end, strand, type, name):
     87..675     -  rep_origin     ori: high-copy-number ColE1/pMB1/pBR322/pUC origin of replication
    846..1706    -  CDS            AmpR: β-lactamase; bla; confers resistance to ampicillin, carbenicillin, and related antibiotics
   1707..1778    -  promoter       AmpR promoter: bla
   1857..2456    +  CDS            PuroR: puromycin N-acetyltransferase; pac from Streptomyces alboniger; confers resistance to puromycin
   2461..2541    +  CDS            HBB (fragment): HBB_PONPY - Experimental evidence at transcript level: Swiss-Prot protein existence level 2. Involved in oxygen transport from the lung to the various peripheral tissues. From Pongo pygmaeus (Bornean orangutan).
   2612..2667    +  polyA_signal   β-globin poly(A) signal: rabbit β-globin polyadenylation signal (Gil and Proudfoot, 1987)
   3646..3666    +  protein_bind   attB4: mutant version of attB; core recombination site for the Gateway® BP reaction BP Clonase™
   3734..3945    +  promoter       EF-1α core promoter: core promoter for human elongation factor EF-1α
   3946..4884    +  intron         EF-1α intron A: intron upstream of the start codon of human EF-1α
   4911..4931    +  protein_bind   attB1: mutant version of attB; core recombination site for the Gateway® BP reaction BP Clonase™
   4951..5646    +  CDS            mKate2: mKate2 is a basic (constitutively fluorescent) red fluorescent protein published in 2009, derived from Entacmaea quadricolor. It is reported to be a rapidly-maturing monomer with moderate acid sensitivity.
   5666..5690    -  protein_bind   attB2: mutant version of attB; recombination site for the Gateway® BP reaction BP Clonase™
   5750..5908    +  CDS            HBB1 (fragment): HBB1_TAPTE - Experimental evidence at protein level: Swiss-Prot protein existence level 1. Involved in oxygen transport from the lung to the various peripheral tissues. From Tapirus terrestris (Lowland tapir) (Brazilian tapir).
   5979..6034    +  polyA_signal   β-globin poly(A) signal: rabbit β-globin polyadenylation signal (Gil and Proudfoot, 1987)
   6418..6443    +  misc_feature   SA: splice acceptor site
   7115..7135    +  protein_bind   attB4: mutant version of attB; core recombination site for the Gateway® BP reaction BP Clonase™
   7203..7414    +  promoter       EF-1α core promoter: core promoter for human elongation factor EF-1α
   7415..8353    +  intron         EF-1α intron A: intron upstream of the start codon of human EF-1α
   8380..8400    +  protein_bind   attB1: mutant version of attB; core recombination site for the Gateway® BP reaction BP Clonase™
   8411..9127    +  CDS            EBFP2: EBFP2 is a basic (constitutively fluorescent) blue fluorescent protein published in 2007, derived from Aequorea victoria. It is reported to be a rapidly-maturing monomer with moderate acid sensitivity.
   9135..9159    -  protein_bind   attB2: mutant version of attB; recombination site for the Gateway® BP reaction BP Clonase™
   9163..9243    +  CDS            HBB (fragment): HBB_PONPY - Experimental evidence at transcript level: Swiss-Prot protein existence level 2. Involved in oxygen transport from the lung to the various peripheral tissues. From Pongo pygmaeus (Bornean orangutan).
   9314..9369    +  polyA_signal   β-globin poly(A) signal: rabbit β-globin polyadenylation signal (Gil and Proudfoot, 1987)
   9752..9774    -  protein_bind   lac operator (fragment): The lac repressor binds to the lac operator to inhibit transcription in E. coli. This inhibition can be relieved by adding lactose or isopropyl-β-D-thiogalactopyranoside (IPTG). lac repressor encoded by lacI
   9778..9808    -  promoter       lac promoter: promoter for the E. coli lac operon
   9823..9844    -  protein_bind   CAP binding site: CAP binding activates transcription in the presence of cAMP. E. coli catabolite activator protein
   9857..9896    -  CDS            lacI (fragment): lac repressor; lacI; The lac repressor binds to the lac operator to inhibit transcription in E. coli. This inhibition can be relieved by adding lactose or isopropyl-β-D-thiogalactopyranoside (IPTG).
  10069..10878   +  CDS            KanR: aminoglycoside phosphotransferase; aph(3')-Ia; confers resistance to kanamycin in bacteria or G418 (Geneticin®) in eukaryotes
>Addgene plasmid #103748 | LSB-hsa-miR-9-3p | depositor full sequence | sequence record 196544 | Full Sequence
AATTGAGGGGATAACGCAGGAAAGAACATGTGAGCAAAAGGCCAGCAAAAGGCCAGGAACCGTAAAAAGG
CCGCGTTGCTGGCGTTTTTCCATAGGCTCCGCCCCCCTGACGAGCATCACAAAAATCGACGCTCAAGTCA
GAGGTGGCGAAACCCGACAGGACTATAAAGATACCAGGCGTTTCCCCCTGGAAGCTCCCTCGTGCGCTCT
CCTGTTCCGACCCTGCCGCTTACCGGATACCTGTCCGCCTTTCTCCCTTCGGGAAGCGTGGCGCTTTCTC
ATAGCTCACGCTGTAGGTATCTCAGTTCGGTGTAGGTCGTTCGCTCCAAGCTGGGCTGTGTGCACGAACC
CCCCGTTCAGCCCGACCGCTGCGCCTTATCCGGTAACTATCGTCTTGAGTCCAACCCGGTAAGACACGAC
TTATCGCCACTGGCAGCAGCCACTGGTAACAGGATTAGCAGAGCGAGGTATGTAGGCGGTGCTACAGAGT
TCTTGAAGTGGTGGCCTAACTACGGCTACACTAGAAGAACAGTATTTGGTATCTGCGCTCTGCTGAAGCC
AGTTACCTTCGGAAAAAGAGTTGGTAGCTCTTGATCCGGCAAACAAACCACCGCTGGTAGCGGTGGTTTT
TTTGTTTGCAAGCAGCAGATTACGCGCAGAAAAAAAGGATCTCAAGAAGATCCTTTGATCTTTTCTACGG
GGTCTGACGCTCAGTGGAACGAAAACTCACGTTAAGGGATTTTGGTCATGAGATTATCAAAAAGGATCTT
CACCTAGATCCTTTTAAATTAAAAATGAAGTTTTAAATCAATCTAAAGTATATATGAGTAAACTTGGTCT
GACAGTTACCAATGCTTAATCAGTGAGGCACCTATCTCAGCGATCTGTCTATTTCGTTCATCCATAGTTG
CCTGACTCCCCGTCGTGTAGATAACTACGATACGGGAGGGCTTACCATCTGGCCCCAGTGCTGCAATGAT
ACCGCGAGAACCACGCTCACCGGCTCCAGATTTATCAGCAATAAACCAGCCAGCCGGAAGGGCCGAGCGC
AGAAGTGGTCCTGCAACTTTATCCGCCTCCATCCAGTCTATTAATTGTTGCCGGGAAGCTAGAGTAAGTA
GTTCGCCAGTTAATAGTTTGCGCAACGTTGTTGCCATTGCTACAGGCATCGTGGTGTCACGCTCGTCGTT
TGGTATGGCTTCATTCAGCTCCGGTTCCCAACGATCAAGGCGAGTTACATGATCCCCCATGTTGTGCAAA
AAAGCGGTTAGCTCCTTCGGTCCTCCGATCGTTGTCAGAAGTAAGTTGGCCGCAGTGTTATCACTCATGG
TTATGGCAGCACTGCATAATTCTCTTACTGTCATGCCATCCGTAAGATGCTTTTCTGTGACTGGTGAGTA
CTCAACCAAGTCATTCTGAGAATAGTGTATGCGGCGACCGAGTTGCTCTTGCCCGGCGTCAATACGGGAT
AATACCGCGCCACATAGCAGAACTTTAAAAGTGCTCATCATTGGAAAACGTTCTTCGGGGCGAAAACTCT
CAAGGATCTTACCGCTGTTGAGATCCAGTTCGATGTAACCCACTCGTGCACCCAACTGATCTTCAGCATC
TTTTACTTTCACCAGCGTTTCTGGGTGAGCAAAAACAGGAAGGCAAAATGCCGCAAAAAAGGGAATAAGG
GCGACACGGAAATGTTGAATACTCATACTCTTCCTTTTTCAATATTATTGAAGCATTTATCAGGGTTATT
GTCTCATGAGCGGATACATATTTGAATGTAGCTCCGAATTTCTCGAGGGCTTGTCGACGACGGCGGTCTC
CGTCGTCAGGATCATGAATTCGACCCGCCTGCCACCATGACCGAGTACAAGCCCACGGTGCGCCTCGCCA
CCCGCGACGACGTCCCCCGGGCCGTACGCACCCTCGCCGCCGCGTTCGCCGACTACCCCGCCACGCGCCA
CACCGTCGACCCGGACCGCCACATCGAGCGGGTCACCGAGCTGCAAGAACTCTTCCTCACGCGCGTCGGG
CTCGACATCGGCAAGGTGTGGGTCGCGGACGACGGCGCCGCGGTGGCGGTCTGGACCACGCCGGAGAGCG
TCGAAGCGGGGGCGGTGTTCGCCGAGATCGGCCCGCGCATGGCCGAGTTGAGCGGTTCCCGGCTGGCCGC
GCAGCAACAGATGGAAGGCCTCCTGGCGCCGCACCGGCCCAAGGAGCCCGCGTGGTTCCTGGCCACCGTC
GGCGTCTCGCCCGACCACCAGGGCAAGGGTCTGGGCAGCGCCGTCGTGCTCCCCGGAGTGGAGGCGGCCG
AGCGCGCCGGGGTGCCCGCCTTCCTGGAGACATCCGCGCCCCGCAACCTCCCCTTCTACGAGCGGCTCGG
CTTCACCGTCACCGCCGACGTCGAGGTGCCCGAAGGACCGCGCACCTGGTGCATGACCCGCAAGCCCGGT
GCCTGATACGCGTGAATTCACTCCTCAGGTGCAGGCTGCCTATCAGAAGGTGGTGGCTGGTGTGGCCAAT
GCCCTGGCTCACAAATACCACTGAGATCTTTTTCCCTCTGCCAAAAATTATGGGGACATCATGAAGCCCC
TTGAGCATCTGACTTCTGGCTAATAAAGGAAATTTATTTTCATTGCAATAGTGTGTTGGAATTTTTTGTG
TCTCTCACTCGGAAGGACATATGGGAGGGCAAATCATTTAAAACATCAGAATGAGTATTTGGTTTAGAGT
TTGGCAACATATGCCCATATGCTGGCTGCCATGAACAAAGGTTGGCTATAAAGAGGTCATCAGTATATGA
AACAGCCCCCTGCTGTCCATTCCTTATTCCATAGAAAAGCCTTGACTTGAGGTTAGATTTTTTTTATATT
TTGTTTTGTGTTATTTTTTTCTTTAACATCCCTAAAATTTTCCTTACATGTTTTACTAGCCAGATTTTTC
CTCCTCTCCTGACTACTCCCAGTCATAGCTGTCCCTCTTCTCTTATGGAGATCCCTCGACCTGCAGCCCA
AGCTTGAATTCTCTAGAATTACCCTGTTATCCCTATGCTTGGTTTACCGAGCTCTTATTGGTTTTCAAAC
TTCATTGACTGTGCCCAACGCGCCTGGGAGCTCACGGGGACAGCCCCCCCCCAAAGCCCCCAGGGATGTA
ATTACGTCCCTCCCCCGCTAGGGGGCAGCAGCGAGCCGCCCGGGGCTCCGCTCCGGTCCGGCGCTCCCCC
CGCATCCCCGAGCCGGCAGCGTGCGGGGACAGCCCGGGCACGGGGAAGGTGGCACGGGATCGCTTTCCTC
TGAACGCTTCTCGCTGCTCTTTGAGCCTGCAGACACCTGGGGGGATACGGGGAAAAAGCTAGGCTGAAAG
ACCGGTTCTTAGAATGACACGCGCCTGGGAGCTCACGGGGACAGCCCCCCCCCAAAGCCCCCAGGGATGT
AATTACGTCCCTCCCCCGCTAGGGGGCAGCAGCGAGCCGCCCGGGGCTCCGCTCCGGTCCGGCGCTCCCC
CCGCATCCCCGAGCCGGCAGCGTGCGGGGACAGCCCGGGCACGGGGAAGGTGGCACGGGATCGCTTTCCT
CTGAACGCTTCTCGCTGCTCTTTGAGCCTGCAGACACCTGGGGGGATACGGGGAAAAAGCTAACTTCTGA
GACGACAACTTTGTATAGAAAAGTTGGCTCCGAATTCGCCCTTGACAGCAGAGATCCAGTTTGGTTAATT
AATTGGCTCCGGTGCCCGTCAGTGGGCAGAGCGCACATCGCCCACAGTCCCCGAGAAGTTGTGGGGAGGG
GTCGGCAATTGAACCGGTGCCTAGAGAAGGTGGCGCGGGGTAAACTGGGAAAGTGATGTCGTGTACTGGC
TCCGCCTTTTTCCCGAGGGTGGGGGAGAACCGTATATAAGTGCAGTAGTCGCCGTGAACGTTCTTTTTCG
CAACGGGTTTGCCGCCAGAACACAGGTAAGTGCCGTGTGTGGTTCCCGCGGGCCTGGCCTCTTTACGGGT
TATGGCCCTTGCGTGCCTTGAATTACTTCCACCTGGCTGCAGTACGTGATTCTTGATCCCGAGCTTCGGG
TTGGAAGTGGGTGGGAGAGTTCGAGGCCTTGCGCTTAAGGAGCCCCTTCGCCTCGTGCTTGAGTTGAGGC
CTGGCCTGGGCGCTGGGGCCGCCGCGTGCGAATCTGGTGGCACCTTCGCGCCTGTCTCGCTGCTTTCGAT
AAGTCTCTAGCCATTTAAAATTTTTGATGACCTGCTGCGACGCTTTTTTTCTGGCAAGATAGTCTTGTAA
ATGCGGGCCAAGATCTGCACACTGGTATTTCGGTTTTTGGGGCCGCGGGCGGCGACGGGGCCCGTGCGTC
CCAGCGCACATGTTCGGCGAGGCGGGGCCTGCGAGCGCGGCCACCGAGAATCGGACGGGGGTAGTCTCAA
GCTGGCCGGCCTGCTCTGGTGCCTGGCCTCGCGCCGCCGTGTATCGCCCCGCCCTGGGCGGCAAGGCTGG
CCCGGTCGGCACCAGTTGCGTGAGCGGAAAGATGGCCGCTTCCCGGCCCTGCTGCAGGGAGCTCAAAATG
GAGGACGCGGCGCTCGGGAGAGCGGGCGGGTGAGTCACCCACACAAAGGAAAAGGGCCTTTCCGTCCTCA
GCCGTCGCTTCATGTGACTCCACGGAGTACCGGGCGCCGTCCAGGCACCTCGATTAGTTCTCGAGCTTTT
GGAGTACGTCGTCTTTAGGTTGGGGGGAGGGGTTTTATGCGATGGAGTTTCCCCACACTGAGTGGGTGGA
GACTGAAGTTAGGCCAGCTTGGCACTTGATGTAATTCTCCTTGGAATTTGCCCTTTTTGAGTTTGGATCT
TGGTTCATTCTCAAGCCTCAGACAGTGGTTCAAAGTTTTTTTCTTCCATTTCAGGTGTCGTGAGAAGGGC
GAATTCGACCCAAGTTTGTACAAAAAAGCAGGCTGGATCCAGGTGCCACCATGGTGAGCGAGCTGATTAA
GGAGAACATGCACATGAAGCTGTACATGGAGGGCACCGTGAACAACCACCACTTCAAGTGCACATCCGAG
GGCGAAGGCAAGCCCTACGAGGGCACCCAGACCATGAGAATCAAGGCGGTCGAGGGCGGCCCTCTCCCCT
TCGCCTTCGACATCCTGGCTACCAGCTTCATGTACGGCAGCAAAACCTTCATCAACCACACCCAGGGCAT
CCCCGACTTCTTTAAGCAGTCCTTCCCCGAGGGCTTCACATGGGAGAGAGTCACCACATACGAAGATGGG
GGCGTGCTGACCGCTACCCAGGACACCAGCCTCCAGGACGGCTGCCTCATCTACAACGTCAAGATCAGAG
GGGTGAACTTCCCATCCAACGGCCCTGTGATGCAGAAGAAAACACTCGGCTGGGAGGCCTCCACCGAGAC
ACTGTACCCCGCTGACGGCGGCCTGGAAGGCAGAGCCGACATGGCCCTGAAGCTCGTGGGCGGGGGCCAC
CTGATCTGCAACCTTAAGACCACATACAGATCCAAGAAACCCGCTAAGAACCTCAAGATGCCCGGCGTCT
ACTATGTGGACAGGAGACTGGAAAGAATCAAGGAGGCCGACAAAGAGACATACGTCGAGCAGCACGAGGT
GGCTGTGGCCAGATACTGCGACCTCCCTAGCAAACTGGGGCACAAACTTAATTGAGAATTCTACCACCCA
GCTTTCTTGTACAAAGTGGTACGTCTCAAGACCAGAGGTCTCTGCTTCAATTAGCACTTTCGGTTATCTA
GCTTTATACTTTCGGTTATCTAGCTTTATACTTTCGGTTATCTAGCTTTATACTTTCGGTTATCTAGCTT
TATCAACCAGAAGAGACCTGTGCTTCACTCCTCAGGTGCAGGCTGCCTATCAGAAGGTGGTGGCTGGTGT
GGCCAATGCCCTGGCTCACAAATACCACTGAGATCTTTTTCCCTCTGCCAAAAATTATGGGGACATCATG
AAGCCCCTTGAGCATCTGACTTCTGGCTAATAAAGGAAATTTATTTTCATTGCAATAGTGTGTTGGAATT
TTTTGTGTCTCTCACTCGGAAGGACATATGGGAGGGCAAATCATTTAAAACATCAGAATGAGTATTTGGT
TTAGAGTTTGGCAACATATGCCCATATGCTGGCTGCCATGAACAAAGGTTGGCTATAAAGAGGTCATCAG
TATATGAAACAGCCCCCTGCTGTCCATTCCTTATTCCATAGAAAAGCCTTGACTTGAGGTTAGATTTTTT
TTATATTTTGTTTTGTGTTATTTTTTTCTTTAACATCCCTAAAATTTTCCTTACATGTTTTACTAGCCAG
ATTTTTCCTCCTCTCCTGACTACTCCCAGTCATAGCTGTCCCTCTTCTCTTATGGAGATCCCGAGCGGTG
CGTTTTTATGCTTGTAGTATTGTATAATGTTTTTAAGATCCAAGCTTCTGACCTCTTCTCTTCCTCCCAC
AGGGCCTCGAGACAATTGCATCGATGGTACCAGTGAAAGTCTGCAATGAATTCGAGTTGGCGCGCCTGTC
ATTCTAAATCTCTCTTTCAGCCTAAAGCTTTTTCCCCGTATCCCCCCAGGTGTCTGCAGGCTCAAAGAGC
AGCGAGAAGCGTTCAGAGGAAAGCGATCCCGTGCCACCTTCCCCGTGCCCGGGCTGTCCCCGCACGCTGC
CGGCTCGGGGATGCGGGGGGAGCGCCGGACCGGAGCGGAGCCCCGGGCGGCTCGCTGCTGCCCCCTAGCG
GGGGAGGGACGTAATTACATCCCTGGGGGCTTTGGGAGGGGGCTGTCCCCGTGAGCTCCCAGGCGCGCCT
GTCATTCTAAATCTCTCTTTCAGCCTAAAGCTTTTTCCCCGTATCCCCCCAGGTGTCTGCAGGCTCAAAG
AGCAGCGAGAAGCGTTCAGAGGAAAGCGATCCCGTGCCACCTTCCCCGTGCCCGGGCTGTCCCCGCACGC
TGCCGGCTCGGGGATGCGGGGGGAGCGCCGGACCGGAGCGGAGCCCCGGGCGGCTCGCTGCTGCCCCCTA
GCGGGGGAGGGACGTAATTACATCCCTGGGGGCTTTGGGGGGGGGCTGTCCCCGTGAGCTCCCAGGCGCG
CCAACTCGGTACCGTATCGATGTCGACGTTAACGCTAGTGATATCAACTTTGTATAGAAAAGTTGGCTCC
GAATTCGCCCTTGACAGCAGAGATCCAGTTTGGTTAATTAATTGGCTCCGGTGCCCGTCAGTGGGCAGAG
CGCACATCGCCCACAGTCCCCGAGAAGTTGTGGGGAGGGGTCGGCAATTGAACCGGTGCCTAGAGAAGGT
GGCGCGGGGTAAACTGGGAAAGTGATGTCGTGTACTGGCTCCGCCTTTTTCCCGAGGGTGGGGGAGAACC
GTATATAAGTGCAGTAGTCGCCGTGAACGTTCTTTTTCGCAACGGGTTTGCCGCCAGAACACAGGTAAGT
GCCGTGTGTGGTTCCCGCGGGCCTGGCCTCTTTACGGGTTATGGCCCTTGCGTGCCTTGAATTACTTCCA
CCTGGCTGCAGTACGTGATTCTTGATCCCGAGCTTCGGGTTGGAAGTGGGTGGGAGAGTTCGAGGCCTTG
CGCTTAAGGAGCCCCTTCGCCTCGTGCTTGAGTTGAGGCCTGGCCTGGGCGCTGGGGCCGCCGCGTGCGA
ATCTGGTGGCACCTTCGCGCCTGTCTCGCTGCTTTCGATAAGTCTCTAGCCATTTAAAATTTTTGATGAC
CTGCTGCGACGCTTTTTTTCTGGCAAGATAGTCTTGTAAATGCGGGCCAAGATCTGCACACTGGTATTTC
GGTTTTTGGGGCCGCGGGCGGCGACGGGGCCCGTGCGTCCCAGCGCACATGTTCGGCGAGGCGGGGCCTG
CGAGCGCGGCCACCGAGAATCGGACGGGGGTAGTCTCAAGCTGGCCGGCCTGCTCTGGTGCCTGGCCTCG
CGCCGCCGTGTATCGCCCCGCCCTGGGCGGCAAGGCTGGCCCGGTCGGCACCAGTTGCGTGAGCGGAAAG
ATGGCCGCTTCCCGGCCCTGCTGCAGGGAGCTCAAAATGGAGGACGCGGCGCTCGGGAGAGCGGGCGGGT
GAGTCACCCACACAAAGGAAAAGGGCCTTTCCGTCCTCAGCCGTCGCTTCATGTGACTCCACGGAGTACC
GGGCGCCGTCCAGGCACCTCGATTAGTTCTCGAGCTTTTGGAGTACGTCGTCTTTAGGTTGGGGGGAGGG
GTTTTATGCGATGGAGTTTCCCCACACTGAGTGGGTGGAGACTGAAGTTAGGCCAGCTTGGCACTTGATG
TAATTCTCCTTGGAATTTGCCCTTTTTGAGTTTGGATCTTGGTTCATTCTCAAGCCTCAGACAGTGGTTC
AAAGTTTTTTTCTTCCATTTCAGGTGTCGTGAGAAGGGCGAATTCGACCCAAGTTTGTACAAAAAAGCAG
GCTCGCCACCATGGTGAGCAAGGGCGAGGAGCTGTTCACCGGGGTGGTGCCCATCCTGGTCGAGCTGGAC
GGCGACGTAAACGGCCACAAGTTCAGCGTGAGGGGCGAGGGCGAGGGCGATGCCACCAACGGCAAGCTGA
CCCTGAAGTTCATCTGCACCACCGGCAAGCTGCCCGTGCCCTGGCCCACCCTCGTGACCACCCTGAGCCA
CGGCGTGCAGTGCTTCGCCCGCTACCCCGACCACATGAAGCAGCACGACTTCTTCAAGTCCGCCATGCCC
GAAGGCTACGTCCAGGAGCGCACCATCTTCTTCAAGGACGACGGCACCTACAAGACCCGCGCCGAGGTGA
AGTTCGAGGGCGACACCCTAGTGAACCGCATCGAGCTGAAGGGCGTCGACTTCAAGGAGGACGGCAACAT
CCTGGGGCACAAGCTGGAGTACAACTTCAACAGCCACAACATCTATATCATGGCCGTCAAGCAGAAGAAC
GGCATCAAGGTGAACTTCAAGATCCGCCACAACGTGGAGGACGGCAGCGTGCAGCTCGCCGACCACTACC
AGCAGAACACCCCCATCGGCGACGGCCCCGTGCTGCTGCCCGACAGCCACTACCTGAGCACCCAGTCCGT
GCTGAGCAAAGACCCCAACGAGAAGCGCGATCACATGGTCCTGCTGGAGTTCCGCACCGCCGCCGGGATC
ACTCTCGGCATGGACGAGCTGTACAAGTAATACCACCCAGCTTTCTTGTACAAAGTGGTACGCGTGAATT
CACTCCTCAGGTGCAGGCTGCCTATCAGAAGGTGGTGGCTGGTGTGGCCAATGCCCTGGCTCACAAATAC
CACTGAGATCTTTTTCCCTCTGCCAAAAATTATGGGGACATCATGAAGCCCCTTGAGCATCTGACTTCTG
GCTAATAAAGGAAATTTATTTTCATTGCAATAGTGTGTTGGAATTTTTTGTGTCTCTCACTCGGAAGGAC
ATATGGGAGGGCAAATCATTTAAAACATCAGAATGAGTATTTGGTTTAGAGTTTGGCAACATATGCCCAT
ATGCTGGCTGCCATGAACAAAGGTTGGCTATAAAGAGGTCATCAGTATATGAAACAGCCCCCTGCTGTCC
ATTCCTTATTCCATAGAAAAGCCTTGACTTGAGGTTAGATTTTTTTTATATTTTGTTTTGTGTTATTTTT
TTCTTTAACATCCCTAAAATTTTCCTTACATGTTTTACTAGCCAGATTTTTCCTCCTCTCCTGACTACTC
CCAGTCATAGCTGTCCCTCTTCTCTTATGGAGATCCCTCGACCTGCAGCCCAAGCTTGGCGTAATCATGG
TCATAGCTGTTTCCTGTGTGAAATTGTTATCCGCTCACAATTCCACACAACATACGAGCCGGAAGCATAA
AGTGTAAAGCCTGGGGTGCCTAATGAGTGAGCTAACTCACATTAATTGCGTTGCGCTCACTGCCCGCTTT
CCAGTCGGGAAACCTGTCGTGCCAGCGGATCGACAGTACTAAGCTTGGTCTAATACCCAATCTCTCGTCT
TATCCAGATGTTTTATACGCCTCTGGCCCGTGTCTCAAAATCTCTGATGTTACATTGCACAAGATAAAAT
AATATCATCATGAACAATAAAACTGTCTGCTTACATAAACAGTAATACAAGGGGTGTTATGAGCCATATT
CAACGGGAAACGTCGAGGCCGCGATTAAATTCCAACATGGATGCTGATTTATATGGGTATAAATGGGCTC
GCGATAATGTCGGGCAATCAGGTGCGACAATCTATCGCTTGTATGGGAAGCCCGATGCGCCAGAGTTGTT
TCTGAAACATGGCAAAGGTAGCGTTGCCAATGATGTTACAGATGAGATGGTCAGACTAAACTGGCTGACG
GAATTTATGCCTCTTCCGACCATCAAGCATTTTATCCGTACTCCTGATGATGCATGGTTACTCACCACTG
CGATCCCCGGAAAAACAGCATTCCAGGTATTAGAAGAATATCCTGATTCAGGTGAAAATATTGTTGATGC
GCTGGCAGTGTTCCTGCGCCGGTTGCATTCGATTCCTGTTTGTAATTGTCCTTTTAACAGCGATCGCGTA
TTTCGTCTCGCTCAGGCGCAATCACGAATGAATAACGGTTTGGTTGATGCGAGTGATTTTGATGACGAGC
GTAATGGCTGGCCTGTTGAACAAGTCTGGAAAGAAATGCATAAACTTTTGCCATTCTCACCGGATTCAGT
CGTCACTCATGGTGATTTCTCACTTGATAACCTTATTTTTGACGAGGGGAAATTAATAGGTTGTATTGAT
GTTGGACGAGTCGGAATCGCAGACCGATACCAGGATCTTGCCATCCTATGGAACTGCCTCGGTGAGTTTT
CTCCTTCATTACAGAAACGGCTTTTTCAAAAATATGGTATTGATAATCCTGATATGAATAAATTGCAGTT
TCATTTGATGCTCGATGAGTTTTTCTAATCAGAATTGGTTAATTGGTTGTAACACTGGCAGAGCATTACG
CTGACTTGACGGGACGGCGCAAGCTCATGACCAAAATCCCTTAACGTGAGTTACGCGTCGTTCCACTGAG
CGTCAGAGGTATCACTAGTATTACAGAGGTAAGTTATAACAGTCGCCTAACCC
