>Addgene plasmid #103748 | LSB-hsa-miR-9-3p | depositor partial sequence | sequence record 196545 | hsa-miR-9-3p target
ACTTTCGGTTATCTAGCTTTAT
